>Addgene plasmid #89418 | pGBT9-chNfasc (+RSLE) | addgene full sequence | sequence record 177535 | Addgene NGS Result
AGAGTGCACCATAACGCATTTAAGCATAAACACGCACTATGCCGTTCTTCTCATGTATATATATATACAG
GCAACACGCAGATATAGGTGCGACGTGAACAGTGAGCTGTATGTGCGCAGCTCGCGTTGCATTTTCGGAA
GCGCTCGTTTTCGGAAACGCTTTGAAGTTCCTATTCCGAAGTTCCTATTCTCTAGCTAGAAAGTATAGGA
ACTTCAGAGCGCTTTTGAAAACCAAAAGCGCTCTGAAGACGCACTTTCAAAAAACCAAAAACGCACCGGA
CTGTAACGAGCTACTAAAATATTGCGAATACCGCTTCCACAAACATTGCTCAAAAGTATCTCTTTGCTAT
ATATCTCTGTGCTATATCCCTATATAACCTACCCATCCACCTTTCGCTCCTTGAACTTGCATCTAAACTC
GACCTCTACATTTTTTATGTTTATCTCTAGTATTACTCTTTAGACAAAAAAATTGTAGTAAGAACTATTC
ATAGAGTGAATCGAAAACAATACGAAAATGTAAACATTTCCTATACGTAGTATATAGAGACAAAATAGAA
GAAACCGTTCATAATTTTCTGACCAATGAAGAATCATCAACGCTATCACTTTCTGTTCACAAAGTATGCG
CAATCCACATCGGTATAGAATATAATCGGGGATGCCTTTATCTTGAAAAAATGCACCCGCAGCTTCGCTA
GTAATCAGTAAACGCGGGAAGTGGAGTCAGGCTTTTTTTATGGAAGAGAAAATAGACACCAAAGTAGCCT
TCTTCTAACCTTAACGGACCTACAGTGCAAAAAGTTATCAAGAGACTGCATTATAGAGCGCACAAAGGAG
AAAAAAAGTAATCTAAGATGCTTTGTTAGAAAAATAGCGCTCTCGGGATGCATTTTTGTAGAACAAAAAA
GAAGTATAGATTCTTTGTTGGTAAAATAGCGCTCTCGCGTTGCATTTCTGTTCTGTAAAAATGCAGCTCA
GATTCTTTGTTTGAAAAATTAGCGCTCTCGCGTTGCATTTTTGTTTTACAAAAATGAAGCACAGATTCTT
CGTTGGTAAAATAGCGCTTTCGCGTTGCATTTCTGTTCTGTAAAAATGCAGCTCAGATTCTTTGTTTGAA
AAATTAGCGCTCTCGCGTTGCATTTTTGTTCTACAAAATGAAGCACAGATGCTTCGTTGCTTGCATGCAA
CTTCTTTTCTTTTTTTTTCTTTTCTCTCTCCCCCGTTGTTGTCTCACCATATCCGCAATGACAAAAAAAT
GATGGAAGACACTAAAGGAAAAAATTAACGACAAAGACAGCACCAACAGATGTCGTTGTTCCAGAGCTGA
TGAGGGGTATCTCGAAGCACACGAAACTTTTTCCTTCCTTCATTCACGCACACTACTCTCTAATGAGCAA
CGGTATACGGCCTTCCTTCCAGTTACTTGAATTTGAAATAAAAAAAAGTTTGCTGTCTTGCTATCAAGTA
TAAATAGACCTGCAATTATTAATCTTTTGTTTCCTCGTCATTGTTCTCGTTCCCTTTCTTCCTTGTTTCT
TTTTCTGCACAATATTTCAAGCTATACCAAGCATACAATCAACTCCAAGCTTGAAGCAAGCCTCCTGAAA
GATGAAGCTACTGTCTTCTATCGAACAAGCATGCGATATTTGCCGACTTAAAAAGCTCAAGTGCTCCAAA
GAAAAACCGAAGTGCGCCAAGTGTCTGAAGAACAACTGGGAGTGTCGCTACTCTCCCAAAACCAAAAGGT
CTCCGCTGACTAGGGCACATCTGACAGAAGTGGAATCAAGGCTAGAAAGACTGGAACAGCTATTTCTACT
GATTTTTCCTCGAGAAGACCTTGACATGATTTTGAAAATGGATTCTTTACAGGATATAAAAGCATTGTTA
ACAGGATTATTTGTACAAGATAATGTGAATAAAGATGCCGTCACAGATAGATTGGCTTCAGTGGAGACTG
ATATGCCTCTAACATTGAGACAGCATAGAATAAGTGCGACATCATCATCGGAAGAGAGTAGTAACAAAGG
TCAAAGACAGTTGACTGTATCGCCGGAATTCAAGAGGAGCAGAGGAGGGAAATACCCAGTGCGTGACAAC
AAAGATGAGCACCTGAATCCTGAAGACAAGAACGTAGAAGATGGCTCATTCGACTACAGGTCTCTTGAAA
GCGATGAAGACAACAAACCACTGCCCAACAGTCAGACCTCCCTGGATGGCACGATAAAGCAACAGGAGAG
TGACGACAGCTTGGTGGACTACGGAGAGGGTGGGGAAGGGCAGTTCAACGAGGACGGCTCCTTCATTGGC
CAGTACACAGTGAAAAAGGACAAGGAGGAAACGGAAGGCAACGAGAGCTCGGAAGCCACGTCCCCAGTCA
ATGCTATCTACTCATTAGCGTAGCGCAATGCAATGGGACCTGCAGCCAAGCTAATTCCGGGCGAATTTCT
TATGATTTATGATTTTTATTATTAAATAAGTTATAAAAAAAATAAGTGTATACAAATTTTAAAGTGACTC
TTAGGTTTTAAAACGAAAATTCTTATTCTTGAGTAACTCTTTCCTGTAGGTCAGGTTGCTTTCTCAGGTA
TAGCATGAGGTCGCTCTTATTGACCACACCTCTACCGGCATGCCGGCAAGTGCACAAACAATACTTAAAT
AAATACTACTCAGTAATAACCTATTTCTTAGCATTTTTGACGAAATTTGCTATTTTGTTAGAGTCTTTTA
CACCATTTGTCTCCACACCTCCGCTTACATCAACACCAATAACGCCATTTAATCTAAGCGCATCACCAAC
ATTTTCTGGCGTCAGTCCACCAGCTAACATAAAATGTAAGCTTTCGGGGCTCTCTTGCCTTCCAACCCAG
TCAGAAATCGAGTTCCAATCCAAAAGTTCACCTGTCCCACCTGCTTCTGAATCAAACAAGGGAATAAACG
AATGAGGTTTCTGTGAAGCTGCACTGAGTAGTATGTTGCAGTCTTTTGGAAATACGAGTCTTTTAATAAC
TGGCAAACCGAGGAACTCTTGGTATTCTTGCCACGACTCATCTCCATGCAGTTGGACGATATCAATGCCG
TAATCATTGACCAGAGCCAAAACATCCTCCTTAGGTTGATTACGAAACACGCCAACCAAGTATTTCGGAG
TGCCTGAACTATTTTTATATGCTTTTACAAGACTTGAAATTTTCCTTGCAATAACCGGGTCAATTGTTCT
CTTTCTATTGGGCACACATATAATACCCAGCAAGTCAGCATCGGAATCTAGAGCACATTCTGCGGCCTCT
GTGCTCTGCAAGCCGCAAACTTTCACCAATGGACCAGAACTACCTGTGAAATTAATAACAGACATACTCC
AAGCTGCCTTTGTGTGCTTAATCACGTATACTCACGTGCTCAATAGTCACCAATGCCCTCCCTCTTGGCC
CTCTCCTTTTCTTTTTTCGACCGAATTAATTCGTAATCATGTCATAGCTGTTTCCTGTGTGAAATTGTTA
TCCGCTCACAATTCCACACAACATACGAGCCGGAAGCATAAAGTGTAAAGCCTGGGGTGCCTAATGAGTG
AGCTAACTCACATTAATTGCGTTGCGCTCACTGCCCGCTTTCCAGTCGGGAAACCTGTCGTGCCAGCTGC
ATTAATGAATCGGCCAACGCGCGGGGAGAGGCGGTTTGCGTATTGGGCGCTCTTCCGCTTCCTCGCTCAC
TGACTCGCTGCGCTCGGTCGTTCGGCTGCGGCGAGCGGTATCAGCTCACTCAAAGGCGGTAATACGGTTA
TCCACAGAATCAGGGGATAACGCAGGAAAGAACATGTGAGCAAAAGGCCAGCAAAAGGCCAGGAACCGTA
AAAAGGCCGCGTTGCTGGCGTTTTTCCATAGGCTCCGCCCCCCTGACGAGCATCACAAAAATCGACGCTC
AAGTCAGAGGTGGCGAAACCCGACAGGACTATAAAGATACCAGGCGTTTCCCCCTGGAAGCTCCCTCGTG
CGCTCTCCTGTTCCGACCCTGCCGCTTACCGGATACCTGTCCGCCTTTCTCCCTTCGGGAAGCGTGGCGC
TTTCTCATAGCTCACGCTGTAGGTATCTCAGTTCGGTGTAGGTCGTTCGCTCCAAGCTGGGCTGTGTGCA
CGAACCCCCCGTTCAGCCCGACCGCTGCGCCTTATCCGGTAACTATCGTCTTGAGTCCAACCCGGTAAGA
CACGACTTATCGCCACTGGCAGCAGCCACTGGTAACAGGATTAGCAGAGCGAGGTATGTAGGCGGTGCTA
CAGAGTTCTTGAAGTGGTGGCCTAACTACGGCTACACTAGAAGAACAGTATTTGGTATCTGCGCTCTGCT
GAAGCCAGTTACCTTCGGAAAAAGAGTTGGTAGCTCTTGATCCGGCAAACAAACCACCGCTGGTAGCGGT
GGTTTTTTTGTTTGCAAGCAGCAGATTACGCGCAGAAAAAAAGGATCTCAAGAAGATCCTTTGATCTTTT
CTACGGGGTCTGACGCTCAGTGGAACGAAAACTCACGTTAAGGGATTTTGGTCATGAGATTATCAAAAAG
GATCTTCACCTAGATCCTTTTAAATTAAAAATGAAGTTTTAAATCAATCTAAAGTATATATGAGTAAACT
TGGTCTGACAGTTACCAATGCTTAATCAGTGAGGCACCTATCTCAGCGATCTGTCTATTTCGTTCATCCA
TAGTTGCCTGACTCCCCGTCGTGTAGATAACTACGATACGGGAGGGCTTACCATCTGGCCCCAGTGCTGC
AATGATACCGCGAGACCCACGCTCACCGGCTCCAGATTTATCAGCAATAAACCAGCCAGCCGGAAGGGCC
GAGCGCAGAAGTGGTCCTGCAACTTTATCCGCCTCCATCCAGTCTATTAATTGTTGCCGGGAAGCTAGAG
TAAGTAGTTCGCCAGTTAATAGTTTGCGCAACGTTGTTGCCATTGCTACAGGCATCGTGGTGTCACGCTC
GTCGTTTGGTATGGCTTCATTCAGCTCCGGTTCCCAACGATCAAGGCGAGTTACATGATCCCCCATGTTG
TGCAAAAAAGCGGTTAGCTCCTTCGGTCCTCCGATCGTTGTCAGAAGTAAGTTGGCCGCAGTGTTATCAC
TCATGGTTATGGCAGCACTGCATAATTCTCTTACTGTCATGCCATCCGTAAGATGCTTTTCTGTGACTGG
TGAGTACTCAACCAAGTCATTCTGAGAATAGTGTATGCGGCGACCGAGTTGCTCTTGCCCGGCGTCAATA
CGGGATAATACCGCGCCACATAGCAGAACTTTAAAAGTGCTCATCATTGGAAAACGTTCTTCGGGGCGAA
AACTCTCAAGGATCTTACCGCTGTTGAGATCCAGTTCGATGTAACCCACTCGTGCACCCAACTGATCTTC
AGCATCTTTTACTTTCACCAGCGTTTCTGGGTGAGCAAAAACAGGAAGGCAAAATGCCGCAAAAAAGGGA
ATAAGGGCGACACGGAAATGTTGAATACTCATACTCTTCCTTTTTCAATATTATTGAAGCATTTATCAGG
GTTATTGTCTCATGAGCGGATACATATTTGAATGTATTTAGAAAAATAAACAAATAGGGGTTCCGCGCAC
ATTTCCCCGAAAAGTGCCACCTGACGTCTAAGAAACCATTATTATCATGACATTAACCTATAAAAATAGG
CGTATCACGAGGCCCTTTCGTCTCGCGCGTTTCGGTGATGACGGTGAAAACCTCTGACACATGCAGCTCC
CGGAGACGGTCACAGCTTGTCTGTAAGCGGATGCCGGGAGCAGACAAGCCCGTCAGGGCGCGTCAGCGGG
TGTTGGCGGGTGTCGGGGCTGGCTTAACTATGCGGCATCAGAGCAGATTGTACTG
Features (pLannotate 1.2.2; 16 found; start..end, strand, type, name):
     14..1178    +  rep_origin     2μ ori: yeast 2μ plasmid origin of replication
   1188..1584    +  promoter       ADH1 promoter: S. cerevisiae ADH1; promoter for alcohol dehydrogenase 1
   1612..2052    +  CDS            GAL4 DNA binding domain: DNA binding domain of the GAL4 transcriptional activator; Saccharomyces cerevisiae GAL4 (truncated)
   2062..2400    +  CDS            NFASC (fragment): NFASC_CHICK - Experimental evidence at protein level: Swiss-Prot protein existence level 1. Cell adhesion, ankyrin-binding protein which may be involved in neurite extension, axonal guidance, synaptogenesis, myelination and neuron-glial cell interactions. From Gallus gallus (Chicken).
   2441..2628    +  terminator     ADH1 terminator: S. cerevisiae ADH1; transcription terminator for the S. cerevisiae alcohol dehydrogenase 1 (ADH1) gene
   2681..3355    -  CDS            TRP1: phosphoribosylanthranilate isomerase, required for tryptophan biosynthesis; S. cerevisiae TRP1; yeast auxotrophic marker
   3356..3457    -  promoter       TRP1 promoter: S. cerevisiae TRP1
   3495..3511    -  protein_bind   lac operator: The lac repressor binds to the lac operator to inhibit transcription in E. coli. This inhibition can be relieved by adding lactose or isopropyl-β-D-thiogalactopyranoside (IPTG). lac repressor encoded by lacI
   3519..3549    -  promoter       lac promoter: promoter for the E. coli lac operon
   3564..3585    -  protein_bind   CAP binding site: CAP binding activates transcription in the presence of cAMP. E. coli catabolite activator protein
   3598..3690    -  CDS            lacI (fragment): lac repressor; lacI; The lac repressor binds to the lac operator to inhibit transcription in E. coli. This inhibition can be relieved by adding lactose or isopropyl-β-D-thiogalactopyranoside (IPTG).
   3873..4461    -  rep_origin     ori: high-copy-number ColE1/pMB1/pBR322/pUC origin of replication
   4632..5492    -  CDS            AmpR: β-lactamase; bla; confers resistance to ampicillin, carbenicillin, and related antibiotics
   5493..5597    -  promoter       AmpR promoter: bla
   5692..5727    +  CDS            rop (fragment): Rop protein, which maintains plasmids at low copy number; rop
   5829..13      +  misc_feature   bom (fragment) (across the origin): basis of mobility region from pBR322
