[The description below was written by a language model from this plasmid's Addgene catalogue record and pLannotate feature annotations shown in this document.]
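Description:
pGBT9-chNfasc (+RSLE) is a yeast two-hybrid "bait" plasmid built on the Clontech pGBT9 backbone, a yeast–E. coli shuttle vector of about 5.9 kb. In Saccharomyces cerevisiae it replicates episomally from the 2μ origin and is maintained through the TRP1 auxotrophic marker, which is expressed from its own promoter and allows growth of trp1 host strains without tryptophan. In bacteria it is propagated at high copy from a ColE1/pUC-type origin under ampicillin selection (AmpR, β-lactamase). The annotated lac promoter/operator, CAP site and the lacI, rop and bom fragments are backbone remnants with no evident role in the two-hybrid function.

The expression cassette consists of the yeast ADH1 promoter, the GAL4 DNA-binding domain, a fragment of chicken (Gallus gallus) neurofascin (NFASC) cloned between EcoRI and PstI, and the ADH1 terminator. This yields a fusion protein with the GAL4 DBD at the N terminus. According to the depositor, the insert encodes amino acids 1160–1272 of NFASC, which matches the roughly 340 bp NFASC fragment in the feature table. The "+RSLE" in the name presumably marks a variant that includes an RSLE amino-acid motif, though the record does not explain the designation.

In a two-hybrid assay, the DBD–neurofascin fusion binds GAL4-responsive reporter promoters. Reporter transcription is activated only when a partner protein fused to an activation domain, supplied from a separate prey plasmid, interacts with the neurofascin segment. The stated purpose is two-hybrid work, and the associated study examined the interaction of neurofascin with syntenin-1.
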