Addgene plasmid #89418: pGBT9-chNfasc (+RSLE)
Purpose: Two-hybrid system
Depositing lab: Fritz Rathjen. Depositing organization: Max-Delbrueck-Centrum fuer Molekulare Medizin (MDC). Publication: The neural cell recognition molecule neurofascin interacts with syntenin-1 but not with syntenin-2, both of which reveal self-associating activity. Koroll M, Rathjen FG, Volkmer H. J Biol Chem. 2001 Apr 6;276(14):10646-54. doi: 10.1074/jbc.M010647200. Epub 2001 Jan 4. PubMed 11152476.
Backbone
  Vector backbone: pGBT9
  Backbone manufacturer: Clontech
  Vector type: Yeast Expression
  Selectable markers: TRP1
Growth in bacteria
  Bacterial resistance: Ampicillin, 100 μg/mL
  Growth temperature: 37°C
  Growth strain: DH5alpha
  Copy number: High Copy
Gene/Insert
  Gene/Insert name: NFASC (alt name: Neurofascin)
  Species: G. gallus (chicken)
  Entrez Gene: NFASC
  Promoter: ADH1
  Tag / fusion protein: GAL4 DBD (N terminal on backbone)
  Cloning method: Restriction Enzyme; 5′ cloning site EcoRI (unknown if destroyed); 3′ cloning site PstI (unknown if destroyed)
  Sequencing primers: 5′ Gal4-N-term
Terms and licenses: Academic/Nonprofit Terms; Industry Terms: Not Available to Industry
Depositor comments: Note: This plasmid contains amino acids 1160 - 1272 of the NFASC insert (NP_001004493.1).
How to cite: pGBT9-chNfasc (+RSLE) was a gift from Fritz Rathjen (Addgene plasmid # 89418 ; http://n2t.net/addgene:89418 ; RRID:Addgene_89418)
